>Addgene plasmid #91516 | pHH0103_MPP7-1/1 | addgene full sequence | sequence record 192419 | Addgene NGS Result
ACATTAACCTATAAAAATAGGCGTATCACGAGGCCCTTTCGTCTTCAAGAATTCCCGACACCATCGAATG
GTGCAAAACCTTTCGCGGTATGGCATGATAGCGCCCGGAAGAGAGTCAATTCAGGGTGGTGAATGTGAAA
CCAGTAACGTTATACGATGTCGCAGAGTATGCCGGTGTCTCTTATCAGACCGTTTCCCGCGTGGTGAACC
AGGCCAGCCACGTTTCTGCGAAAACGCGGGAAAAAGTGGAAGCGGCGATGGCGGAGCTGAATTACATTCC
CAACCGCGTGGCACAACAACTGGCGGGCAAACAGTCGTTGCTGATTGGCGTTGCCACCTCCAGTCTGGCC
CTGCACGCGCCGTCGCAAATTGTCGCGGCGATTAAATCTCGCGCCGATCAACTGGGTGCCAGCGTGGTGG
TGTCGATGGTAGAACGAAGCGGCGTCGAAGCCTGTAAAGCGGCGGTGCACAATCTTCTCGCGCAACGCGT
CAGTGGGCTGATCATTAACTATCCGCTGGATGACCAGGATGCCATTGCTGTGGAAGCTGCCTGCACTAAT
GTTCCGGCGTTATTTCTTGATGTCTCTGACCAGACACCCATCAACAGTATTATTTTCTCCCATGAAGACG
GTACGCGACTGGGCGTGGAGCATCTGGTCGCATTGGGTCACCAGCAAATCGCGCTGTTAGCGGGCCCATT
AAGTTCTGTCTCGGCGCGTCTGCGTCTGGCTGGCTGGCATAAATATCTCACTCGCAATCAAATTCAGCCG
ATAGCGGAACGGGAAGGCGACTGGAGTGCCATGTCCGGTTTTCAACAAACCATGCAAATGCTGAATGAGG
GCATCGTTCCCACTGCGATGCTGGTTGCCAACGATCAGATGGCGCTGGGCGCAATGCGCGCCATTACCGA
GTCCGGGCTGCGCGTTGGTGCGGATATCTCGGTAGTGGGATACGACGATACCGAAGACAGCTCATGTTAT
ATCCCGCCGTTAACCACCATCAAACAGGATTTTCGCCTGCTGGGGCAAACCAGCGTGGACCGCTTGCTGC
AACTCTCTCAGGGCCAGGCGGTGAAGGGCAATCAGCTGTTGCCCGTCTCACTGGTGAAAAGAAAAACCAC
CCTGGCGCCCAATACGCAAACCGCCTCTCCCCGCGCGTTGGCCGATTCATTAATGCAGCTGGCACGACAG
GTTTCCCGACTGGAAAGCGGGCAGTGAGCGCAACGCAATTAATGTAAGTTAGCTCACTCATTAGGCACAA
TTCTCATGTTTGACAGCTTATCATCGACTGCACGGTGCACCAATGCTTCTGGCGTCAGGCAGCCATCGGA
AGCTGTGGTATGGCTGTGCAGGTCGTAAATCACTGCATAATTCGTGTCGCTCAAGGCGCACTCCCGTTCT
GGATAATGTTTTTTGCGCCGACATCATAACGGTTCTGGCAAATATTCTGAAATGAGCTGTTGACAATTAA
TCATCGGCTCGTATAATGTGTGGAATTGTGAGCGGATAACAATTTCACACAGGAAACAGCCAGTCCGTTT
AGGTGTTTTCACGAGCACTTCACCAACAAGGACCATAGATTATGAAAATCGAAGAACACCATCACCATCA
CCATTCCAGCGGTAAGCTTATGTCCCCTATACTAGGTTATTGGAAAATTAAGGGCCTTGTGCAACCCACT
CGACTTCTTTTGGAATATCTTGAAGAAAAATATGAAGAGCATTTGTATGAGCGCGATGAAGGTGATAAAT
GGCGAAACAAAAAGTTTGAATTGGGTTTGGAGTTTCCCAATCTTCCTTATTATATTGATGGTGATGTTAA
ATTAACACAGTCTATGGCCATCATACGTTATATAGCTGACAAGCACAACATGTTGGGTGGTTGTCCAAAA
GAGCGTGCAGAGATTTCAATGCTTGAAGGAGCGGTTTTGGATATTAGATACGGTGTTTCGAGAATTGCAT
ATAGTAAAGACTTTGAAACTCTCAAAGTTGATTTTCTTAGCAAGCTACCTGAAATGCTGAAAATGTTCGA
AGATCGTTTATGTCATAAAACATATTTAAATGGTGATCATGTAACCCATCCTGACTTCATGTTGTATGAC
GCTCTTGATGTTGTTTTATACATGGACCCAATGTGCCTGGATGCGTTCCCAAAATTAGTTTGTTTTAAAA
AACGTATTGAAGCTATCCCACAAATTGATAAGTACTTGAAATCCAGCAAGTATATAGCATGGCCTTTGCA
GGGCTGGCAAGCCACGTTTGGTGGTGGCGACCATCCTCCAAAATCGGATCTGGAAGTTCTGTTCCAGGGG
CCCCTGTCCAGCGGTCTGGTTCCGCGTGGTTCCGGTACCGCGGCCCAGCCGGCCATGGCCCAGGGCGCGC
TGATGTTCATCAAAGCCCTGTTCGATTACAACCCGAACGAAGATAAAGCCATTCCGTGCAAAGAAGCCGG
TCTGAGCTTTAAAAAAGGTGATATTCTGCAAATCATGTCCCAAGATGATGCAACTTGGTGGCAGGCAAAA
CATGAAGCAGATGCCAATCCACGTGCAGGTCTGATTCCGTCCAAACATTTCCAGGAACGTCGTGCGGCCG
CATA
[142 nt withheld, positions 2595-2736]
C
[98 nt withheld, positions 2738-2835]
AGTTTGTACTGGTGACGAAACTCAGTGTCTAGCTAGAGTGGC
[149 nt withheld, positions 2878-3026]
T
[41 nt withheld, positions 3028-3068]
T
[62 nt withheld, positions 3070-3131]
A
[35 nt withheld, positions 3133-3167]
CCTCCCTCAATCGGTTGAATGTCGCCCTTTTGTCTTTGGCGCTGGTAAACCATATGAA
[86 nt withheld, positions 3226-3311]
T
[54 nt withheld, positions 3313-3366]
CTAGCGCCGCCCTATACCTTGTCTGCCTCCCCGCGTTGCGTCGCGGTGCATGGAGCCGGGCCACCTCGAC
CTGAATGGAAGCCGGCGGCACCTCGCTAACGGATTCACCACTCCAAGAATTGGAGCCAATCAATTCTTGC
GGAGAACTGTGAATGCGCAAACCAACCCTTGGCAGAACATATCCATCGCGTCCGCCATCTCCAGCAGCCG
CACGCGGCGCATCTCGGGCAGCGTTGGGTCCTGGCCACGGGTGCGCATGATCGTGCTCCTGTCGTTGAGG
ACCCGGCTAGGCTGGCGGGGTTGCCTTACTGGTTAGCAGAATGAATCACCGATACGCGAGCGAACGTGAA
GCGACTGCTGCTGCAAAACGTCTGCGACCTGAGCAACAACATGAATGGTCTTCGGTTTCCGTGTTTCGTA
AAGTCTGGAAACGCGGAAGTCAGCGCCCTGCACCATTATGTTCCGGATCTGCATCGCAGGATGCTGCTGG
CTACCCTGTGGAACACCTACATCTGTATTAACGAAGCGCTGGCATTGACCCTGAGTGATTTTTCTCTGGT
CCCGCCGCATCCATACCGCCAGTTGTTTACCCTCACAACGTTCCAGTAACCGGGCATGTTCATCATCAGT
AACCCGTATCGTGAGCATCCTCTCTCGTTTCATCGGTATCATTACCCCCATGAACAGAAATCCCCCTTAC
ACGGAGGCATCAGTGACCAAACAGGAAAAAACCGCCCTTAACATGGCCCGCTTTATCAGAAGCCAGACAT
TAACGCTTCTGGAGAAACTCAACGAGCTGGACGCGGATGAACAGGCAGACATCTGTGAATCGCTTCACGA
CCACGCTGATGAGCTTTACCGCAGGATCCGCGAAATTGTAAGCGTTAATATTTTGTTAAAATTCGCGTTA
AATTTTTGTTAAATCAGCTCATTTTTTAACCAATAGGCCGAAATCGGCAAAATCCCTTATAAATCAAAAG
AATAGACCGAGATAGGGT
[37 nt withheld, positions 4365-4401]
AAAGAACGTGGACTCCAACGTCAAAGG
[49 nt withheld, positions 4429-4477]
T
[91 nt withheld, positions 4479-4569]
G
[124 nt withheld, positions 4571-4694]
CGCGGATCCTGCCTCGCGCGTTTCGGTGATGACGGTGAAAACCTCTGACACATGCAGCTCCCGGAGACGG
TCACAGCTTGTCTGTAAGCGGATGCCGGGAGCAGACAAGCCCGTCAGGGCGCGTCAGCGGGTGTTGGCGG
GTGTCGGGGCGCAGCCATGACCCAGTCACGTAGCGATAGCGGAGTGTATACTGGCTTAACTATGCGGCAT
CAGAGCAGATTGTACTGAGAGTGCACCATATGCGGTGTGAAATACCGCACAGATGCGTAAGGAGAAAATA
CCGCATCAGGCGCTCTTCCGCTTCCTCGCTCACTGACTCGCTGCGCTCGGTCGTTCGGCTGCGGCGAGCG
GTATCAGCTCACTCAAAGGCGGTAATACGGTTATCCACAGAATCAGGGGATAACGCAGGAAAGAACATGT
GAGCAAAAGGCCAGCAAAAGGCCAGGAACCGTAAAAAGGCCGCGTTGCTGGCGTTTTTCCATAGGCTCCG
CCCCCCTGACGAGCATCACAAAAATCGACGCTCAAGTCAGAGGTGGCGAAACCCGACAGGACTATAAAGA
TACCAGGGTTTCCCCCTGGAAGCTCCCTCGTGCGCTCTCCTGTTCCGACCCTGCCGCTTACCGGATACCT
GTCCGCCTTTCTCCCTTCGGGAAGCGTGGCGCTTTCTCATAGCTCACGCTGTAGGTATCTCAGTTCGGTG
TAGGTCGTTCGCTCCAAGCTGGGCTGTGTGCACGAACCCCCCGTTCAGCCCGACCGCTGCGCCTTATCCG
GTAACTATCGTCTTGAGTCCAACCCGGTAAGACACGACTTATCGCCACTGGCAGCAGCCACTGGTAACAG
GATTAGCAGAGCGAGGTATGTAGGCGGTGCTACAGAGTTCTTGAAGTGGTGGCCTAACTACGGCTACACT
AGAAGGACAGTATTTGGTATCTGCGCTCTGCTGAAGCCAGTTACCTTCGGAAAAAGAGTTGGTAGCTCTT
GATCCGGCAAACAAACCACCGCTGGTAGCGGTGGTTTTTTTGTTTGCAAGCAGCAGATTACGCGCAGAAA
AAAAGGATCTCAAGAAGATCCTTTGATCTTTTCTACGGGGTCTGACGCTCAGTGGAACGAAAACTCACGT
TAAGGGATTTTGGTCATGAGATTATCAAAAAGGATCTTCACCTAGATCCTTTTAAATTAAAAATGAAGTT
TTAAATCAATCTAAAGTATATATGAGTAAACTTGGTCTGACAGTTACCAATGCTTAATCAGTGAGGCACC
TATCTCAGCGATCTGTCTATTTCGTTCATCCATAGTTGCCTGACTCCCCGTCGTGTAGATAACTACGATA
CGGGAGGGCTTACCATCTGGCCCCAGTGCTGCAATGATACCGCGAGACCCACGCTCACCGGCTCCAGATT
TATCAGCAATAAACCAGCCAGCCGGAAGGGCCGAGCGCAGAAGTGGTCCTGCAACTTTATCCGCCTCCAT
CCAGTCTATTAATTGTTGCCGGGAAGCTAGAGTAAGTAGTTCGCCAGTTAATAGTTTGCGCAACGTTGTT
GCCATTGCTGCAGGCATCGTGGTGTCACGCTCGTCGTTTGGTATGGCTTCATTCAGCTCCGGTTCCCAAC
GATCAAGGCGAGTTACATGATCCCCCATGTTGTGCAAAAAAGCGGTTAGCTCCTTCGGTCCTCCGATCGT
TGTCAGAAGTAAGTTGGCCGCAGTGTTATCACTCATGGTTATGGCAGCACTGCATAATTCTCTTACTGTC
ATGCCATCCGTAAGATGCTTTTCTGTGACTGGTGAGTACTCAACCAAGTCATTCTGAGAATAGTGTATGC
GGCGACCGAGTTGCTCTTGCCCGGCGTCAACACGGGATAATACCGCGCCACATAGCAGAACTTTAAAAGT
GCTCATCATTGGAAAACGTTCTTCGGGGCGAAAACTCTCAAGGATCTTACCGCTGTTGAGATCCAGTTCG
ATGTAACCCACTCGTGCACCCAACTGATCTTCAGCATCTTTTACTTTCACCAGCGTTTCTGGGTGAGCAA
AAACAGGAAGGCAAAATGCCGCAAAAAAGGGAATAAGGGCGACACGGAAATGTTGAATACTCATACTCTT
CCTTTTTCAATATTATTGAAGCATTTATCAGGGTTATTGTCTCATGAGCGGATACATATTTGAATGTATT
TAGAAAAATAAACAAATAGGGGTTCCGCGCACATTTCCCCGAAAAGTGCCACCTGACGTCTAAGAAACCA
TTATTATCATG
Features (pLannotate 1.2.2; 21 found; start..end, strand, type, name):
     57..134     +  promoter       lacIq promoter: lacI (mutant); In the lacIq allele, a single base change in the promoter boosts expression of the lacI gene about 10-fold.
    135..1217    +  CDS            lacI: lac repressor; lacI; The lac repressor binds to the lac operator to inhibit transcription in E. coli. This inhibition can be relieved by adding lactose or isopropyl-β-D-thiogalactopyranoside (IPTG).
   1230..1251    +  protein_bind   CAP binding site: CAP binding activates transcription in the presence of cAMP. E. coli catabolite activator protein
   1270..1287    +  promoter       tet promoter (fragment): E. coli promoter for tetracycline efflux protein gene
   1460..1488    +  promoter       tac promoter: strong E. coli promoter; hybrid between the trp and lac UV5 promoters
   1496..1512    +  protein_bind   lac operator: The lac repressor binds to the lac operator to inhibit transcription in E. coli. This inhibition can be relieved by adding lactose or isopropyl-β-D-thiogalactopyranoside (IPTG). lac repressor encoded by lacI
   1597..1614    +  CDS            6xHis: 6xHis affinity tag
   1630..2283    +  CDS            GST26_SCHJA: Experimental evidence at protein level: Swiss-Prot protein existence level 1. GST isoenzymes appear to play a central role in the parasite detoxification system. Other functions are also suspected including a role in increasing the solubility of haematin in the parasite gut. From Schistosoma japonicum (Blood fluke).
   2269..2589    +  CDS            MPP7 (fragment): MPP7_HUMAN - Experimental evidence at protein level: Swiss-Prot protein existence level 1. Acts as an important adapter that promotes epithelial cell polarity and tight junction formation via its interaction with DLG1. Involved in the assembly of protein complexes at sites of cell-cell contact. From Homo sapiens (Human).
   2599..2646    +  terminator     fd terminator (sequence withheld): central terminator from bacteriophage fd (Otsuka and Kunisawa, 1982)
   2651..2863    +  CDS            M13 gene III (fragment) (sequence partly withheld): pIII; III; minor coat protein
   2878..3348    +  CDS            M13 gene III (fragment) (sequence partly withheld): pIII; III; minor coat protein
   3370..3440    +  CDS            TcR (fragment): tetracycline efflux protein; tet; confers resistance to tetracycline
   3682..4062    -  CDS            YPB1_ECOLX: Protein predicted: Swiss-Prot protein existence level 4. From Escherichia coli.
   4079..4230    +  CDS            rop (fragment): Rop protein, which maintains plasmids at low copy number; rop
   4266..4694    -  rep_origin     f1 ori (sequence partly withheld): f1 bacteriophage origin of replication; arrow indicates direction of (+) strand synthesis
   4703..4742    +  CDS            rop (fragment): Rop protein, which maintains plasmids at low copy number; rop
   4844..4984    +  misc_feature   bom: basis of mobility region from pBR322
   5170..5757    -  rep_origin     ori: high-copy-number ColE1/pMB1/pBR322/pUC origin of replication
   5928..6788    -  CDS            AmpR: β-lactamase; bla; confers resistance to ampicillin, carbenicillin, and related antibiotics
   6789..6893    -  promoter       AmpR promoter: bla
