[The description below was written by a language model from this plasmid's Addgene catalogue record and pLannotate feature annotations shown in this document.]
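Description:
pHH0103_MPP7-1/1 is a bacterial expression plasmid of about 6.9 kb, built on the pHH0103 backbone, for producing and purifying an SH3 domain fragment of human MPP7, an adapter protein involved in epithelial polarity and tight junction assembly. The "1/1" in the name presumably marks this as the protein's only SH3 domain, though the record does not explain the numbering. The catalogue lists the insert as 254 bp, cloned between SfiI and NotI sites. The automated annotation detects a somewhat longer MPP7-matching region of about 320 bp that slightly overlaps the end of the upstream fusion partner.

Expression is driven by the strong hybrid tac promoter with an adjacent lac operator. A plasmid-borne lacI gene under the up-mutated lacIq promoter supplies abundant repressor, so transcription stays off until it is induced with IPTG. The reading frame begins with a 6xHis tag, followed by Schistosoma japonicum glutathione S-transferase and then the MPP7 fragment. This yields a His-GST-SH3 fusion that can be purified by metal-chelate or glutathione affinity. A bacteriophage fd terminator lies just downstream of the insert.

Beyond the terminator are fragments of M13 gene III, along with remnants of the tetracycline resistance gene and its promoter. These suggest descent from a pBR322-type phagemid display vector, and they do not appear to be part of the expressed product. The plasmid replicates from a ColE1/pMB1-family origin with a bom site. The rop gene is split into fragments by an inserted f1 origin, and the catalogue lists the plasmid as low copy. Selection is by ampicillin through β-lactamase. The construct belongs to a collection used to survey the binding specificities of the human SH3 domain family.
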