Addgene plasmid #91516: pHH0103_MPP7-1/1
Purpose: Protein expression and purification of human SH3 domain construct MPP7-1/1
Depositing lab: Sachdev Sidhu. Depositing organization: University of Toronto. Publication: Comprehensive Analysis of the Human SH3 Domain Family Reveals a Wide Variety of Non-canonical Specificities. Teyra J, Huang H, Jain S, Guan X, Dong A, Liu Y, Tempel W, Min J, Tong Y, Kim PM, Bader GD, Sidhu SS. Structure. 2017 Oct 3;25(10):1598-1610.e3. doi: 10.1016/j.str.2017.07.017. Epub 2017 Sep 7. PubMed 28890361.
Backbone
  Vector backbone: pHH0103
  Vector type: Bacterial Expression
Growth in bacteria
  Bacterial resistance: Ampicillin, 100 μg/mL
  Growth temperature: 37°C
  Growth strain: DH5alpha
  Copy number: Low Copy
Gene/Insert
  Gene/Insert name: MPP7-1/1
  Species: H. sapiens (human)
  Insert size (bp): 254
  Entrez Gene: MPP7
  Cloning method: Restriction Enzyme; 5′ cloning site Sfi1 (unknown if destroyed); 3′ cloning site Not1 (unknown if destroyed)
Terms and licenses: Academic/Nonprofit Terms; Industry Terms: Not Available to Industry
How to cite: pHH0103_MPP7-1/1 was a gift from Sachdev Sidhu (Addgene plasmid # 91516 ; http://n2t.net/addgene:91516 ; RRID:Addgene_91516)
