>Addgene plasmid #91516 | pHH0103_MPP7-1/1 | depositor partial sequence | sequence record 176004 | insert sequence
GGTACCGAATTCGGATCCGCGCGCTGATGTTCATCAAAGCCCTGTTCGATTACAACCCGAACGAAGATAA
AGCCATTCCGTGCAAAGAAGCCGGTCTGAGCTTTAAAAAAGGTGATATTCTGCAAATCATGTCCCAAGAT
GATGCAACTTGGTGGCAGGCAAAACATGAAGCAGATGCCAATCCACGTGCAGGTCTGATTCCGTCCAAAC
ATTTCCAGGAACGTCGTGCGGCCGCTAGCTAAGTCGACGAGCTC
